>Addgene plasmid #42368 | ASSA | depositor partial sequence | sequence record 57201 | ASSA sequence 1333 bps
CATATGCACCATCATCATCATCATTCTTCTGGTGTAGATCTGGGTACCGAGAACCTGTACTTCCAATCCA
TGTCCAGCAAAGGCTCCGTGGTTCTGGCCTACAGTGGCGGCCTGGACACCTCGTGCATCCTCGTGTGGCT
GAAGGAACAAGGCTATGACGTCATTGCCTATCTGGCCAACATTGGCCAGAAGGAAGACTTCGAGGAAGCC
AGGAAGAAGGCACTGAAGCTTGGGGCCAAAAAGGTGTTCATTGAGGATGTCAGCAGGGAGTTTGTGGAGG
AGTTCATCTGGCCGGCCATCCAGTCCAGCGCACTGTATGAGGACCGCTACCTCCTGGGCACCTCTCTTGC
CAGGCCCTGCATCGCCCGCAAACAAGTGGAAATCGCCCAGCGGGAGGGGGCCAAGTATGTGTCCCACGGC
GCCACAGGAAAGGGGAACGATCAGGTCCGGTTTGAGCTCAGCTGCTACTCACTGGCCCCCCAGATAAAGG
TCATTGCTCCCTGGAGGATGCCTGAATTCTACAACCGGTTCAAGGGCCGCAATGACCTGATGGAGTACGC
AAAGCAACACGGGATTCCCATCCCGGTCACTCCCAAGAACCCGTGGAGCATGGATGAGAACCTCATGCAC
ATCAGCTACGAGGCTGGAATCCTGGAGAACCCCAAGAACCAAGCGCCTCCAGGTCTCTACACGAAGACCC
AGGACCCAGCCAAAGCCCCCAACACCCCTGACATTCTCGAGATCGAGTTCAAAAAAGGGGTCCCTGTGAA
GGTGACCAACGTCAAGGATGGCACCACCCACCAGACCTCCTTGGAGCTCTTCATGTACCTGAACGAAGTC
GCGGGCAAGCATGGCGTGGGCCGTATTGACATCGTGGAGAACCGCTTCATTGGAATGAAGTCCCGAGGTA
TCTACGAGACCCCAGCAGGCACCATCCTTTACCACGCTCATTTAGACATCGAGGCCTTCACCATGGACCG
GGAAGTGCGCAAAATCAAACAAGGCCTGGGCTTGAAATTTGCTGAGCTGGTGTATACCGGTTTCTGGCAC
AGCCCTGAGTGTGAATTTGTCCGCCACTGCATCGCCAAGTCCCAGGAGCGAGTGGAAGGGAAAGTGCAGG
TGTCCGTCCTCAAGGGCCAGGTGTACATCCTCGGCCGGGAGTCCCCACTGTCTCTCTACAATGAGGAGCT
GGTGAGCATGAACGTGCAGGGTGATTATGAGCCAACTGATGCCACCGGGTTCATCAACATCAATTCCCTC
AGGCTGAAGGAATATCATCGTCTCCAGAGCAAGGTCACTGCCAAATGACAGTAAAGGTGGATACGGATCC
GAA
