>Addgene plasmid #42368 | ASSA | addgene partial sequence | sequence record 59393 | T7 5'-TAATACGACTCACTATAGGG-3'
ATTCCCTCTAGAAATAATTTTGTTTAACTTTAAGAAGGAGATATACATATGCACCATCATCATCATCATT
CTTCTGGTGTAGATCTGGGTACCGAGAACCTGTACTTCCAATCCATGTCCAGCAAAGGCTCCGTGGTTCT
GGCCTACAGTGGCGGCCTGGACACCTCGTGCATCCTCGTGTGGCTGAAGGAACAAGGCTATGACGTCATT
GCCTATCTGGCCAACATTGGCCAGAAGGAAGACTTCGAGGAAGCCAGGAAGAAGGCACTGAAGCTTGGGG
CCAAAAAGGTGTTCATTGAGGATGTCAGCAGGGAGTTTGTGGAGGAGTTCATCTGGCCGGCCATCCAGTC
CAGCGCACTGTATGAGGACCGCTACCTCCTGGGCACCTCTCTTGCCAGGCCCTGCATCGCCCGCAAACAA
GTGGAAATCGCCCAGCGGGAGGGGGCCAAGTATGTGTCCCACGGCGCCACAGGAAAGGGGAACGATCAGG
TCCGGTTTGAGCTCAGCTGCTACTCACTGGCCCCCCAGATAAAGGTCATTGCTCCCTGGAGGATGCCTGA
ATTCTACAACCGGTTCAAGGGCCGCAATGACCTGATGGAGTACGCAAAGCAACACGGGATTCCCATCCCG
GTCACTCCCAAGAACCCGTGGAGCATGGATGAGAACCTCATGCACATCAGCTACGAGGCTGGAATCCTGG
AGAACCCCAAGAACCAAGCGCCTCCAGGTCTCTACACGAAGACCCAGGACCCAGCCAAAGCCCCCAACAC
CCCTGACATTCTCGAGATCGAGTTCAAAAAAGGGGTCCCTGTGAAGGTGACCAACGTCAAGGATGGCACC
ACCCACCAGACCTCCTTGGAGCTCTTCATGTACCTGAACGAAGTCGCGGGCAAGCATGGCGTGG
