[The description below was written by a language model from this plasmid's Addgene catalogue record.]
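Description:
ASSA is a bacterial expression plasmid built on the pNIC28-Bsa4 backbone from the Structural Genomics Consortium, carrying a human ASS1 (argininosuccinate synthase 1, also known as ASS or CTLN1) coding fragment of about 1.3 kb. It is maintained in E. coli as a high-copy plasmid under kanamycin selection. The insert was introduced by ligation-independent cloning. The listed sequencing primers, T7 forward and T7 terminator, indicate that the open reading frame lies between T7 promoter and terminator elements, although the record does not state the promoter outright and provides no feature table. That arrangement fits the depositor's recommendation of a DE3-type expression host that also carries a rare-codon supplementation plasmid, since such strains supply T7 RNA polymerase.

The protein is produced with an N-terminal hexahistidine tag followed by a TEV protease recognition site, which allows capture by immobilised metal affinity chromatography and later removal of the tag by TEV cleavage. The stated purpose is recombinant production of protein for structure determination, and the entry is linked to a deposited crystal structure of the human enzyme. The record cautions that the insert may not represent the full open reading frame, as construct boundaries in such projects are often trimmed to favour soluble, crystallisable protein. The mutation field only points to the depositor comments, which give no specific sequence changes, so any differences from the reference sequence are not defined here and should be checked against the sequence itself.
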