Addgene plasmid #42368: ASSA
Purpose: Bacterial expression for structure determination; may not be full ORF
Depositing lab: Nicola Burgess-Brown. Depositing organization: University of Oxford.
Backbone
  Vector backbone: pNIC28-Bsa4
  Backbone manufacturer: SGC
  Vector type: Bacterial Expression
Growth in bacteria
  Bacterial resistance: Kanamycin, 50 μg/mL
  Growth temperature: 37°C
  Growth strain: Mach1 ;
  Copy number: High Copy
Gene/Insert
  Gene/Insert name: ASSA (alt names: ASS1; gi|14328059; PDB:2NZ2)
  Species: H. sapiens (human)
  Insert size (bp): 1333
  Mutation: See Comments
  GenBank ID: ASS1 gi|14328059
  Entrez Gene: ASS1 (a.k.a. ASS, CTLN1)
  Tag / fusion protein: His6-TEV (N terminal on insert)
  Cloning method: Ligation Independent Cloning
  Sequencing primers: 5′ T7; 3′ T7-term
Terms and licenses: Academic/Nonprofit Terms; Industry Terms: Not Available to Industry
Depositor comments: http://www.thesgc.org/structures/2NZ2/ Use BL21(DE3)-R3-pRARE2 strain for expression.
How to cite: ASSA was a gift from Nicola Burgess-Brown (Addgene plasmid # 42368 ; http://n2t.net/addgene:42368 ; RRID:Addgene_42368)
